>Addgene plasmid #214204 | pET28-His6-SUMO-Blk-SH2-AviTag | addgene full sequence | sequence record 422774 | Addgene NGS Result
TTGGCGAATGGG
[124 nt withheld, positions 13-136]
C
[91 nt withheld, positions 138-228]
A
[49 nt withheld, positions 230-278]
CCTTTGACGTTGGAGTCCACGTTCTTT
[37 nt withheld, positions 306-342]
ACCCTATCTCGGTCTATTCTTTTGATTTATAAGGGATTTTGCCGATTTCGGCCTATTGGTTAAAAAATGA
GCTGATTTAACAAAAATTTAACGCGAATTTTAACAAAATATTAACGCTTACAATTTAGGTGGCACTTTTC
GGGGAAATGTGCGCGGAACCCCTATTTGTTTATTTTTCTAAATACATTCAAATATGTATCCGCTCATGAA
TTAATTCTTAGAAAAACTCATCGAGCATCAAATGAAACTGCAATTTATTCATATCAGGATTATCAATACC
ATATTTTTGAAAAAGCCGTTTCTGTAATGAAGGAGAAAACTCACCGAGGCAGTTCCATAGGATGGCAAGA
TCCTGGTATCGGTCTGCGATTCCGACTCGTCCAACATCAATACAACCTATTAATTTCCCCTCGTCAAAAA
TAAGGTTATCAAGTGAGAAATCACCATGAGTGACGACTGAATCCGGTGAGAATGGCAAAAGTTTATGCAT
TTCTTTCCAGACTTGTTCAACAGGCCAGCCATTACGCTCGTCATCAAAATCACTCGCATCAACCAAACCG
TTATTCATTCGTGATTGCGCCTGAGCGAGACGAAATACGCGATCGCTGTTAAAAGGACAATTACAAACAG
GAATCGAATGCAACCGGCGCAGGAACACTGCCAGCGCATCAACAATATTTTCACCTGAATCAGGATATTC
TTCTAATACCTGGAATGCTGTTTTCCCGGGGATCGCAGTGGTGAGTAACCATGCATCATCAGGAGTACGG
ATAAAATGCTTGATGGTCGGAAGAGGCATAAATTCCGTCAGCCAGTTTAGTCTGACCATCTCATCTGTAA
CATCATTGGCAACGCTACCTTTGCCATGTTTCAGAAACAACTCTGGCGCATCGGGCTTCCCATACAATCG
ATAGATTGTCGCACCTGATTGCCCGACATTATCGCGAGCCCATTTATACCCATATAAATCAGCATCCATG
TTGGAATTTAATCGCGGCCTAGAGCAAGACGTTTCCCGTTGAATATGGCTCATAACACCCCTTGTATTAC
TGTTTATGTAAGCAGACAGTTTTATTGTTCATGACCAAAATCCCTTAACGTGAGTTTTCGTTCCACTGAG
CGTCAGACCCCGTAGAAAAGATCAAAGGATCTTCTTGAGATCCTTTTTTTCTGCGCGTAATCTGCTGCTT
GCAAACAAAAAAACCACCGCTACCAGCGGTGGTTTGTTTGCCGGATCAAGAGCTACCAACTCTTTTTCCG
AAGGTAACTGGCTTCAGCAGAGCGCAGATACCAAATACTGTCCTTCTAGTGTAGCCGTAGTTAGGCCACC
ACTTCAAGAACTCTGTAGCACCGCCTACATACCTCGCTCTGCTAATCCTGTTACCAGTGGCTGCTGCCAG
TGGCGATAAGTCGTGTCTTACCGGGTTGGACTCAAGACGATAGTTACCGGATAAGGCGCAGCGGTCGGGC
TGAACGGGGGGTTCGTGCACACAGCCCAGCTTGGAGCGAACGACCTACACCGAACTGAGATACCTACAGC
GTGAGCTATGAGAAAGCGCCACGCTTCCCGAAGGGAGAAAGGCGGACAGGTATCCGGTAAGCGGCAGGGT
CGGAACAGGAGAGCGCACGAGGGAGCTTCCAGGGGGAAACGCCTGGTATCTTTATAGTCCTGTCGGGTTT
CGCCACCTCTGACTTGAGCGTCGATTTTTGTGATGCTCGTCAGGGGGGCGGAGCCTATGGAAAAACGCCA
GCAACGCGGCCTTTTTACGGTTCCTGGCCTTTTGCTGGCCTTTTGCTCACATGTTCTTTCCTGCGTTATC
CCCTGATTCTGTGGATAACCGTATTACCGCCTTTGAGTGAGCTGATACCGCTCGCCGCAGCCGAACGACC
GAGCGCAGCGAGTCAGTGAGCGAGGAAGCGGAAGAGCGCCTGATGCGGTATTTTCTCCTTACGCATCTGT
GCGGTATTTCACACCGCAATGGTGCACTCTCAGTACAATCTGCTCTGATGCCGCATAGTTAAGCCAGTAT
ACACTCCGCTATCGCTACGTGACTGGGTCATGGCTGCGCCCCGACACCCGCCAACACCCGCTGACGCGCC
CTGACGGGCTTGTCTGCTCCCGGCATCCGCTTACAGACAAGCTGTGACCGTCTCCGGGAGCTGCATGTGT
CAGAGGTTTTCACCGTCATCACCGAAACGCGCGAGGCAGCTGCGGTAAAGCTCATCAGCGTGGTCGTGAA
GCGATTCACAGATGTCTGCCTGTTCATCCGCGTCCAGCTCGTTGAGTTTCTCCAGAAGCGTTAATGTCTG
GCTTCTGATAAAGCGGGCCATGTTAAGGGCGGTTTTTTCCTGTTTGGTCACTGATGCCTCCGTGTAAGGG
GGATTTCTGTTCATGGGGGTAATGATACCGATGAAACGAGAGAGGATGCTCACGATACGGGTTACTGATG
ATGAACATGCCCGGTTACTGGAACGTTGTGAGGGTAAACAACTGGCGGTATGGATGCGGCGGGACCAGAG
AAAAATCACTCAGGGTCAATGCCAGCGCTTCGTTAATACAGATGTAGGTGTTCCACAGGGTAGCCAGCAG
CATCCTGCGATGCAGATCCGGAACATAATGGTGCAGGGCGCTGACTTCCGCGTTTCCAGACTTTACGAAA
CACGGAAACCGAAGACCATTCATGTTGTTGCTCAGGTCGCAGACGTTTTGCAGCAGCAGTCGCTTCACGT
TCGCTCGCGTATCGGTGATTCATTCTGCTAACCAGTAAGGCAACCCCGCCAGCCTAGCCGGGTCCTCAAC
GACAGGAGCACGATCATGCGCACCCGTGGGGCCGCCATGCCGGCGATAATGGCCTGCTTCTCGCCGAAAC
GTTTGGTGGCGGGACCAGTGACGAAGGCTTGAGCGAGGGCGTGCAAGATTCCGAATACCGCAAGCGACAG
GCCGATCATCGTCGCGCTCCAGCGAAAGCGGTCCTCGCCGAAAATGACCCAGAGCGCTGCCGGCACCTGT
CCTACGAGTTGCATGATAAAGAAGACAGTCATAAGTGCGGCGACGATAGTCATGCCCCGCGCCCACCGGA
AGGAGCTGACTGGGTTGAAGGCTCTCAAGGGCATCGGTCGAGATCCCGGTGCCTAATGAGTGAGCTAACT
TACATTAATTGCGTTGCGCTCACTGCCCGCTTTCCAGTCGGGAAACCTGTCGTGCCAGCTGCATTAATGA
ATCGGCCAACGCGCGGGGAGAGGCGGTTTGCGTATTGGGCGCCAGGGTGGTTTTTCTTTTCACCAGTGAG
ACGGGCAACAGCTGATTGCCCTTCACCGCCTGGCCCTGAGAGAGTTGCAGCAAGCGGTCCACGCTGGTTT
GCCCCAGCAGGCGAAAATCCTGTTTGATGGTGGTTAACGGCGGGATATAACATGAGCTGTCTTCGGTATC
GTCGTATCCCACTACCGAGATGTCCGCACCAACGCGCAGCCCGGACTCGGTAATGGCGCGCATTGCGCCC
AGCGCCATCTGATCGTTGGCAACCAGCATCGCAGTGGGAACGATGCCCTCATTCAGCATTTGCATGGTTT
GTTGAAAACCGGACATGGCACTCCAGTCGCCTTCCCGTTCCGCTATCGGCTGAATTTGATTGCGAGTGAG
ATATTTATGCCAGCCAGCCAGACGCAGACGCGCCGAGACAGAACTTAATGGGCCCGCTAACAGCGCGATT
TGCTGGTGACCCAATGCGACCAGATGCTCCACGCCCAGTCGCGTACCGTCTTCATGGGAGAAAATAATAC
TGTTGATGGGTGTCTGGTCAGAGACATCAAGAAATAACGCCGGAACATTAGTGCAGGCAGCTTCCACAGC
AATGGCATCCTGGTCATCCAGCGGATAGTTAATGATCAGCCCACTGACGCGTTGCGCGAGAAGATTGTGC
ACCGCCGCTTTACAGGCTTCGACGCCGCTTCGTTCTACCATCGACACCACCACGCTGGCACCCAGTTGAT
CGGCGCGAGATTTAATCGCCGCGACAATTTGCGACGGCGCGTGCAGGGCCAGACTGGAGGTGGCAACGCC
AATCAGCAACGACTGTTTGCCCGCCAGTTGTTGTGCCACGCGGTTGGGAATGTAATTCAGCTCCGCCATC
GCCGCTTCCACTTTTTCCCGCGTTTTCGCAGAAACGTGGCTGGCCTGGTTCACCACGCGGGAAACGGTCT
GATAAGAGACACCGGCATACTCTGCGACATCGTATAACGTTACTGGTTTCACATTCACCACCCTGAATTG
ACTCTCTTCCGGGCGCTATCATGCCATACCGCGAAAGGTTTTGCGCCATTCGATGGTGTCCGGGATCTCG
ACGCTCTCCCTTATGCGACTCCTGCATTAGGAAGCAGCCCAGTAGTAGGTTGAGGCCGTTGAGCACCGCC
GCCGCAAGGAATGGTGCATGCAAGGAGATGGCGCCCAACAGTCCCCCGGCCACGGGGCCTGCCACCATAC
CCACGCCGAAACAAGCGCTCATGAGCCCGAAGTGGCGAGCCCGATCTTCCCCATCGGTGATGTCGGCGAT
ATAGGCGCCAGCAACCGCACCTGTGGCGCCGGTGATGCCGGCCACGATGCGTCCGGCGTAGAGGATCGAG
ATCGATCTCGATCCCGCGAAATTAATACGACTCACTATAGGGGAATTGTGAGCGGATAACAATTCCCCTC
TAGAAATAATTTTGTTTAACTTTAAGAAGGAGATATACATATGGGCAGCAGCCATCATCATCATCATCAC
GGCAGCGGCCTGGTGCCGCGCGGCAGCGCTAGCATGTCGGACTCAGAAGTCAATCAAGAAGCTAAGCCAG
AGGTCAAGCCAGAAGTCAAGCCTGAGACTCACATCAATTTAAAGGTGTCCGATGGATCTTCAGAGATCTT
CTTCAAGATCAAAAAGACCACTCCTTTAAGAAGGCTGATGGAAGCGTTCGCTAAAAGACAGGGTAAGGAA
ATGGACTCCTTAAGATTCTTGTACGACGGTATTAGAATTCAAGCTGATCAGACCCCTGAAGATTTGGACA
TGGAGGATAACGATATTATTGAGGCTCACAGAGAACAGATTGGTGGTGTGGAGAGCCTGGAAATGGAAAG
GTGGTTCTTTAGATCACAGGGTCGGAAGGAGGCTGAGAGGCAGCTTCTTGCTCCAATCAACAAGGCCGGC
TCCTTTCTTATCAGAGAGAGTGAAACCAACAAAGGTGCCTTCTCCCTGTCTGTGAAGGATGTCACCACCC
AGGGGGAGCTGATCAAGCACTATAAGATCCGCTGCCTGGATGAAGGGGGCTACTACATCTCCCCCCGGAT
CACCTTCCCCTCGCTCCAGGCCCTGGTGCAGCACTATTCTAAGAAGGGGGATGGTCTATGCCAGAGGCTG
ACCCTGCCCTGTGTGCGCGGCCTGAACGATATTTTTGAAGCGCAGAAAATTGAATGGCATGAATAACGTC
GACAAGCTTGCGGCCGCACTCGAGCACCACCACCACCACCACTGAGATCCGGCTGCTAACAAAGCCCGAA
AGGAAGCTGAGTTGGCTGCTGCCACCGCTGAGCAATAACTAGCATAACCCCTTGGGGCCTCTAAACGGGT
CTTGAGGGGTTTTTTGCTGAAAGGAGGAACTATATCCGGA
Features (pLannotate 1.2.2; 22 found; start..end, strand, type, name):
     13..441     +  rep_origin     f1 ori (sequence partly withheld): f1 bacteriophage origin of replication; arrow indicates direction of (+) strand synthesis
    494..551     +  promoter       AmpR promoter (fragment): bla
    560..1375    -  CDS            KanR: aminoglycoside phosphotransferase; aph(3')-Ia; confers resistance to kanamycin in bacteria or G418 (Geneticin®) in eukaryotes
   1497..2085    +  rep_origin     ori: high-copy-number ColE1/pMB1/pBR322/pUC origin of replication
   2271..2410    -  misc_feature   bom: basis of mobility region from pBR322
   2512..2703    -  CDS            rop: Rop protein, which maintains plasmids at low copy number; rop
   2720..3100    +  CDS            YPB1_ECOLX: Protein predicted: Swiss-Prot protein existence level 4. From Escherichia coli.
   3172..3463    -  CDS            TcR (fragment): tetracycline efflux protein; tet; confers resistance to tetracycline
   3478..3499    -  protein_bind   CAP binding site: CAP binding activates transcription in the presence of cAMP. E. coli catabolite activator protein
   3512..4594    -  CDS            lacI: lac repressor; lacI; The lac repressor binds to the lac operator to inhibit transcription in E. coli. This inhibition can be relieved by adding lactose or isopropyl-β-D-thiogalactopyranoside (IPTG).
   4595..4672    -  promoter       lacI promoter: lacI
   4680..4959    -  CDS            TcR (fragment): tetracycline efflux protein; tet; confers resistance to tetracycline
   4985..5003    +  promoter       T7 promoter: promoter for bacteriophage T7 RNA polymerase
   5004..5028    +  protein_bind   lac operator: The lac repressor binds to the lac operator to inhibit transcription in E. coli. This inhibition can be relieved by adding lactose or isopropyl-β-D-thiogalactopyranoside (IPTG). lac repressor encoded by lacI
   5043..5065    +  RBS            RBS: efficient ribosome binding site from bacteriophage T7 gene 10 (Olins and Rangwala, 1989)
   5085..5101    +  CDS            capTEV™ (fragment): composite tag for in vivo biotinylation, TEV protease cleavage, and 6xHis tagging
   5112..5129    +  CDS            thrombin site: thrombin recognition and cleavage site
   5136..5429    +  CDS            SUMO: cleavable ubiquitin-like protein tag; S. cerevisiae SMT3 (truncated)
   5430..5750    +  CDS            BLK (fragment): BLK_HUMAN - Experimental evidence at protein level: Swiss-Prot protein existence level 1. Non-receptor tyrosine kinase involved in B-lymphocyte development, differentiation and signaling (By similarity). B-cell receptor (BCR) signaling requires a tight regulation of several protein tyrosine kinases and phosphatases, and associated coreceptors (By similarity). Binding of antigen to the B-cell antigen receptor (BCR) triggers signaling that ultimately leads to B-cell activation (By similarity). Signaling through BLK plays an important role in transmitting signals through surface immunoglobulins a
   5827..5844    +  CDS            9xHis (fragment): 9xHis affinity tag
   5854..5903    +  CDS            SET1 (fragment): solubility-enhancement tag derived from T7 phage gene 10B
   5911..5958    +  terminator     T7 terminator: transcription terminator for bacteriophage T7 RNA polymerase
