[The description below was written by a language model from this plasmid's Addgene catalogue record and pLannotate feature annotations shown in this document.]
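Description:
pET28-His6-SUMO-Blk-SH2-AviTag is a bacterial expression plasmid of about 6 kb built on the pET28 backbone for producing the SH2 domain of the human tyrosine kinase BLK in E. coli. It is selected with kanamycin through the aph(3')-Ia aminoglycoside phosphotransferase gene. It replicates from a ColE1/pBR322-type origin accompanied by the bom region and the rop gene, which fits the low copy number recorded in the catalogue. An f1 phage origin is also present. The short tetracycline-resistance and AmpR-promoter fragments in the feature table appear to be non-functional backbone remnants.

Expression is driven by a T7 promoter followed directly by a lac operator and the T7 gene 10 ribosome binding site. The plasmid carries its own lacI gene, so transcription is repressed until induced with IPTG in a host that supplies T7 RNA polymerase, and it ends at the T7 terminator. The open reading frame encodes an N-terminal 6xHis tag (which the annotation software matched to a fragment of a composite tag), a thrombin cleavage site, and yeast SMT3-derived SUMO. SUMO is fused directly to the 321 bp BLK SH2 segment, which was inserted by Gibson cloning. The catalogue lists a C-terminal AviTag, a short peptide substrate for site-specific biotinylation. The feature table does not annotate it, although there is an unannotated gap just downstream of the BLK segment where it may lie. A short His-tag fragment is also annotated further downstream, and the record does not say whether it is translated.

According to the record, the purified and biotinylated SH2 domain is used to functionalize streptavidin beads for binder selections, in a study of SH2 peptide-binding affinities.
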