Addgene plasmid #214204: pET28-His6-SUMO-Blk-SH2-AviTag
Purpose: Bacterial expression of SH2 domain of the Blk kinase with N-terminal Thrombin-cleavable 6xHis tag and SUMO and C-terminal AviTag for Streptavidin bead functionalization for binder selections
Depositing lab: Neel Shah. Depositing organization: Columbia University. Publication: Accurate affinity models for SH2 domains from peptide binding assays and free-energy regression. Gagoski D, Rube HT, Rastogi C, Melo LAN, Li X, Voleti R, Shah NH, Bussemaker HJ. Protein Sci. 2025 Nov;34(11):e70317. doi: 10.1002/pro.70317. PubMed 41088778.
Backbone
  Vector backbone: pET28
  Backbone size w/o insert (bp): 5665
  Total vector size (bp): 5986
  Vector type: Bacterial Expression
Growth in bacteria
  Bacterial resistance: Kanamycin, 50 μg/mL
  Growth temperature: 37°C
  Growth strain: DH5alpha
  Copy number: Low Copy
Gene/Insert
  Gene/Insert name: Blk kinase SH2 domain (alt name: Src-Homology 2 domain of Tyrosine-protein kinase Blk)
  Species: H. sapiens (human)
  Insert size (bp): 321
  Entrez Gene: BLK (a.k.a. MODY11)
  Promoter: T7
  Tag / fusion protein: 6xHis (N terminal on backbone); SUMO (N terminal on backbone); AviTag (C terminal on backbone)
  Cloning method: Gibson Cloning
  Sequencing primers: 5′ T7 promotor; 3′ T7 terminator
Terms and licenses: Academic/Nonprofit Terms; Industry Terms: Not Available to Industry
Depositor comments: Please visit https://doi.org/10.1101/2024.12.23.630085 for bioRxiv preprint.
How to cite: pET28-His6-SUMO-Blk-SH2-AviTag was a gift from Neel Shah (Addgene plasmid # 214204 ; http://n2t.net/addgene:214204 ; RRID:Addgene_214204)
